Addgene plasmid #171137: pCI-Flag-NEDD4L∆WW1,2,4
Purpose: expresses NEDD4L with inactivating mutation in first, second and fourth WW domain, but intact third WW domain, in mammalian cells
Depositing lab: Wesley Sundquist. Publication: Interactions between AMOT PPxY Motifs and NEDD4L WW Domains Function in HIV-1 Release. Rheinemann L, Thompson T, Mercenne G, Paine EL, Peterson FC, Volkman BF, Alam SL, Alian A, Sundquist WI. J Biol Chem. 2021 Jul 17:100975. doi: 10.1016/j.jbc.2021.100975. PubMed 34284061.
Backbone
  Vector backbone: pCI-FLAG
  Backbone size w/o insert (bp): 5842
  Total vector size (bp): 8047
  Vector type: Mammalian Expression
Growth in bacteria
  Bacterial resistance: Ampicillin, 100 μg/mL
  Growth temperature: 37°C
  Growth strain: DH5alpha
  Copy number: Unknown
Gene/Insert
  Gene/Insert name: NEDD4L
  Species: H. sapiens (human)
  Insert size (bp): 2565
  Mutation: changed tryptophan 221 to alanine, tryptophan 453 to alanine, tryptophan 576 to alanine
  Entrez Gene: NEDD4L (a.k.a. NEDD4-2, NEDD4.2, PVNH7, RSP5, hNEDD4-2)
  Tag / fusion protein: FLAG (N terminal on backbone)
  Cloning method: Gibson Cloning
  Sequencing primers: 5′ TAATACGACTCACTATAGG; 3′ GCATTAACCCTCACTAAAG
Terms and licenses: Academic/Nonprofit Terms; Industry Terms: Not Available to Industry
How to cite: pCI-Flag-NEDD4L∆WW1,2,4 was a gift from Wesley Sundquist (Addgene plasmid # 171137 ; http://n2t.net/addgene:171137 ; RRID:Addgene_171137)
