[The description below was written by a language model from this plasmid's Addgene catalogue record and pLannotate feature annotations shown in this document.]
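Description:
pCI-Flag-NEDD4L∆WW1,2,4 is a mammalian expression plasmid of about 8 kb, built on the pCI-FLAG backbone, that produces an N-terminally FLAG-tagged mutant of the human E3 ubiquitin ligase NEDD4L. It is propagated in E. coli through a high-copy ColE1/pUC-type origin with ampicillin selection from the bla gene. An f1 origin is also present. The feature table additionally shows an SV40 enhancer/early promoter driving a neomycin phosphotransferase gene with a synthetic poly(A) signal, an arrangement generally used for G418 selection of transfected mammalian cells, although the catalogue entry does not list a mammalian selection marker.

The expression cassette consists of the CMV immediate-early enhancer and promoter, followed by a chimeric β-globin/immunoglobulin intron that promotes efficient processing and expression of the transcript. Next come the FLAG epitope (annotated as a short fragment matching 3xFLAG), the roughly 2.6 kb NEDD4L coding sequence inserted by Gibson cloning, and an SV40 polyadenylation signal. T7 and T3 promoters flank the insert and provide sequencing primer sites.

The insert carries tryptophan-to-alanine substitutions at positions 221, 453 and 576. According to the record, these inactivate the first, second and fourth WW domains while leaving the third intact. WW domains bind PPxY-type motifs in partner proteins, so this mutant isolates the contribution of WW3 to such interactions. The associated study examined how AMOT PPxY motifs engage NEDD4L WW domains in HIV-1 release, and the construct fits this kind of domain-dissection experiment in transfected cells, with the FLAG tag allowing detection or immunoprecipitation.
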