Features (pLannotate 1.2.2; 20 found; start..end, strand, type, name):
    226..603     +  enhancer       CMV enhancer: human cytomegalovirus immediate early enhancer
    604..815     +  promoter       CMV promoter: human cytomegalovirus (CMV) immediate early promoter
    976..1108    +  intron         chimeric intron: chimera between introns from human β-globin and immunoglobulin heavy chain genes
   1153..1171    +  promoter       T7 promoter: promoter for bacteriophage T7 RNA polymerase
   1194..1218    +  CDS            3xFLAG (fragment): three tandem FLAG® epitope tags
   1224..3785    +  CDS            NEDD4L (fragment): NED4L_HUMAN - Also known as KIAA0439, NEDL3. Experimental evidence at protein level: Swiss-Prot protein existence level 1. E3 ubiquitin-protein ligase which accepts ubiquitin from an E2 ubiquitin-conjugating enzyme in the form of a thioester and then directly transfers the ubiquitin to targeted substrates. Inhibits TGF- beta signaling by triggering SMAD2 and TGFBR1 ubiquitination and proteasome-dependent degradation. Promotes ubiquitination and internalization of various plasma membrane channels such as ENaC, SCN2A/Nav1.2, SCN3A/Nav1.3, SCN5A/Nav1.5, SCN9A/Nav1.7, SCN10A/Nav1.8, KCNA3/Kv1.3, K
   3800..3817    -  promoter       T3 promoter (fragment): promoter for bacteriophage T3 RNA polymerase
   3835..3956    -  polyA_signal   SV40 poly(A) signal: SV40 polyadenylation signal
   3979..4047    -  CDS            large T antigen (fragment): large T antigen from SV40 (simian virus 40)
   4071..4138    +  CDS            lacZα (fragment): LacZα fragment of β-galactosidase; lacZ fragment
   4142..4570    +  rep_origin     f1 ori (sequence partly withheld): f1 bacteriophage origin of replication; arrow indicates direction of (+) strand synthesis
   4598..4649    -  misc_feature   bom (fragment): basis of mobility region from pBR322
   4714..5071    +  promoter       SV40 promoter: SV40 enhancer and early promoter
   5122..5913    +  CDS            neo: KKA2_KLEPN - Also known as kan, nptII. Experimental evidence at protein level: Swiss-Prot protein existence level 1. Resistance to kanamycin, neomycin, paromomycin, ribostamycin, butirosin and gentamicin B. From Klebsiella pneumoniae.
   5980..6028    +  polyA_signal   poly(A) signal: synthetic polyadenylation signal
   6053..6102    -  misc_feature   bom (fragment): basis of mobility region from pBR322
   6204..6239    -  CDS            rop (fragment): Rop protein, which maintains plasmids at low copy number; rop
   6334..6438    +  promoter       AmpR promoter: bla
   6439..7299    +  CDS            AmpR: β-lactamase; bla; confers resistance to ampicillin, carbenicillin, and related antibiotics
   7470..24      +  rep_origin     ori (across the origin): high-copy-number ColE1/pMB1/pBR322/pUC origin of replication
>Addgene plasmid #171137 | pCI-Flag-NEDD4L∆WW1,2,4 | addgene full sequence | sequence record 338242 | Addgene NGS Result
TCAGGGGGGCGGAGCCTATGGAAAAACGCCAGCAACGCGGCCTTTTTACGGTTCCTGGCCTTTTGCTCAC
ATGGCTCGACAGATCTTCAATATTGGCCATTAGCCATATTATTCATTGGTTATATAGCATAAATCAATAT
TGGCTATTGGCCATTGCATACGTTGTATCTATATCATAATATGTACATTTATATTGGCTCATGTCCAATA
TGACCGCCATGTTGGCATTGATTATTGACTAGTTATTAATAGTAATCAATTACGGGGTCATTAGTTCATA
GCCCATATATGGAGTTCCGCGTTACATAACTTACGGTAAATGGCCCGCCTGGCTGACCGCCCAACGACCC
CCGCCCATTGACGTCAATAATGACGTATGTTCCCATAGTAACGCCAATAGGGACTTTCCATTGACGTCAA
TGGGTGGAGTATTTACGGTAAACTGCCCACTTGGCAGTACATCAAGTGTATCATATCCCAAGTCCGCCCC
CTATTGACGTCAATGACGGTAAATGGCCCGCCTGGCATTATGCCCAGTACATGACCTTACGGGACTTTCC
TACTTGGCAGTACATCTACGTATTAGTCATCGCTATTACCATGGTGATGCGGTTTTGGCAGTACACCAAT
GGGCGTGGATAGCGGTTTGACTCACGGGGATTTCCAAGTCTCCACCCCATTGACGTCAATGGGAGTTTGT
TTTGGCACCAAAATCAACGGGACTTTCCAAAATGTCGTAACAACTGCGATCGCCCGCCCCGTTGACGCAA
ATGGGCGGTAGGCGTGTACGGTGGGAGGTCTATATAAGCAGAGCTCGTTTAGTGAACCGTCAGATCACTA
GAAGCTTTATTGCGGTAGTTTATCACAGTTAAATTGCTAACGCAGTCAGTGCTTCTGACACAACAGTCTC
GAACTTAAGCTGCAGTGACTCTCTTAAGGTAGCCTTGCAGAAGTTGGTCGTGAGGCACTGGGCAGGTAAG
TATCAAGGTTACAAGACAGGTTTAAGGAGACCAATAGAAACTGGGCTTGTCGAGACAGAGAAGACTCTTG
CGTTTCTGATAGGCACCTATTGGTCTTACTGACATCCACTTTGCCTTTCTCTCCACAGGTGTCCACTCCC
AGTTCAATTACAGCTCTTAAGGCTAGAGTACTTAATACGACTCACTATAGGCTAGCCTCGAGAATTCGCC
ATGGATTACAAGGATGACGACGATAAGGGCCATATGGAACGACCCTATACATTTAAGGACTTTCTCCTCA
GACCAAGAAGTCATAAGTCTCGAGTTAAGGGATTTTTGCGATTGAAAATGGCCTATATGCCAAAAAATGG
AGGTCAAGATGAAGAAAACAGTGACCAGAGGGATGACATGGAGCATGGATGGGAAGTTGTTGACTCAAAT
GACTCGGCTTCTCAGCACCAAGAGGAACTTCCTCCTCCTCCTCTGCCTCCCGGGTGGGAAGAAAAAGTGG
ACAATTTAGGCCGAACTTACTATGTCAACCACAACAACCGGACCACTCAGGCTCACAGACCAAGCCTGAT
GGACGTGTCCTCGGAGTCGGACAATAACATCAGACAGATCAACCAGGAGGCAGCACACCGGCGCTTCCGC
TCCCGCAGGCACATCAGCGAAGACTTGGAGCCCGAGCCCTCGGAGGGCGGGGATGTCCCCGAGCCTTGGG
AGACCATTTCAGAGGAAGTGAATATCGCTGGAGACTCTCTCGGTCTGGCTCTGCCCCCACCACCGGCCTC
CCCAGGATCTCGGACCAGCCCTCAGGAGCTGTCAGAGGAACTAAGCAGAAGGCTTCAGATCACTCCAGAC
TCCAATGGGGAACAGTTCAGCTCTTTGATTCAAAGAGAACCCTCCTCAAGGTTGAGGTCATGCAGTGTCA
CCGACGCAGTTGCAGAACAGGGCCATCTACCACCGCCCAGTGCCCCAGCTGGGAGAGCGCGTTCATCAAC
TGTCACGGGTGGTGAGGAACCAACGCCATCAGTGGCCTATGTACATACCACGCCGGGTCTGCCTTCAGGC
TGGGAAGAAAGAAAAGATGCTAAGGGGCGCACATACTATGTCAATCATAACAATCGAACCACAACTGCCA
CTCGACCTATCATGCAGCTTGCAGAAGATGGTGCGTCCGGATCAGCCACAAACAGTAACAACCATCTAAT
CGAGCCTCAGATCCGCCGGCCTCGTAGCCTCAGCTCGCCAACAGTAACTTTATCTGCCCCGCTGGAGGGT
GCCAAGGACTCACCCGTACGTCGGGCTGTGAAAGACACCCTTTCCAACCCACAGTCCCCACAGCCATCAC
CTTACAACTCCCCCAAACCACAACACAAAGTCACACAGAGCTTCTTGCCACCCGGCTGGGAAATGAGGAT
AGCGCCAAACGGCCGGCCCTTCTTCATTGATCATAACACAAAGACTACAACCTGGGAAGATCCACGTTTG
AAATTTCCAGTACATATGCGGTCAAAGACATCTTTAAACCCCAATGACCTTGGCCCCCTTCCTCCTGGCT
GGGAAGAAAGAATTCACTTGGATGGCCGAACGTTTTATATTGATCATAATAGCAAAATTACTCAGGCCGA
AGACCCAAGACTGCAGAACCCAGCTATTACTGGTCCGGCTGTCCCTTACTCCAGAGAATTTAAGCAGAAA
TATGACTACTTCAGGAAGAAATTAAAGAAACCTGCTGATATCCCCAATAGGTTTGAAATGAAACTTCACA
GAAATAACATATTTGAAGAGTCCTATCGGAGAATTATGTCCGTGAAAAGACCAGATGTCCTAAAAGCTAG
ACTGTGGATTGAGTTTGAATCAGAGAAAGGTCTTGACTATGGGGGTGTGGCCAGAGAATGGTTCTTCTTA
CTGTCCAAAGAGATGTTCAACCCCTACTACGGCCTCTTTGAGTACTCTGCCACGGACAACTACACCCTTC
AGATCAACCCTAATTCAGGCCTCTGTAATGAGGATCATTTGTCCTACTTCACTTTTATTGGAAGAGTTGC
TGGTCTGGCCGTATTTCATGGGAAGCTCTTAGATGGTTTCTTCATTAGACCATTTTACAAGATGATGTTG
GGAAAGCAGATAACCCTGAATGACATGGAATCTGTGGATAGTGAATATTACAACTCTTTGAAATGGATCC
TGGAGAATGACCCTACTGAGCTGGACCTCATGTTCTGCATAGACGAAGAAAACTTTGGACAGACATATCA
AGTGGATTTGAAGCCCAATGGGTCAGAAATAATGGTCACAAATGAAAACAAAAGGGAATATATCGACTTA
GTCATCCAGTGGAGATTTGTGAACAGGGTCCAGAAGCAGATGAACGCCTTCTTGGAGGGATTCACAGAAC
TACTTCCTATTGATTTGATTAAAATTTTTGACGAAAATGAGCTGGAGTTGCTCATGTGCGGCCTCGGTGA
TGTGGATGTGAATGACTGGAGACAGCATTCTATTTACAAGAACGGCTACTGCCCAAACCACCCCGTCATT
CAGTGGTTCTGGAAGGCTGTGCTACTCATGGACGCCGAAAAGCGTATCCGGTTACTGCAGTTTGTCACAG
GGACATCGCGAGTACCTATGAATGGATTTGCCGAACTTTATGGTTCCAATGGTCCTCAGCTGTTTACAAT
AGAGCAATGGGGCAGTCCTGAGAAACTGCCCAGAGCTCACACATGCTTTAATCGCCTTGACTTACCTCCA
TATGAAACCTTTGAAGATTTACGAGAGAAACTTCTCATGGCCGTGGAAAATGCTCAAGGATTTGAAGGGG
TGGATTAAGCGGCCGCTTCCCTTTAGTGAGGGTTAATGCTTCGAGCAGACATGATAAGATACATTGATGA
GTTTGGACAAACCACAACTAGAATGCAGTGAAAAAAATGCTTTATTTGTGAAATTTGTGATGCTATTGCT
TTATTTGTAACCATTATAAGCTGCAATAAACAAGTTAACAACAACAATTGCATTCATTTTATGTTTCAGG
TTCAGGGGGAGATGTGGGAGGTTTTTTAAAGCAAGTAAAACCTCTACAAATGTGGTAAAATCCGATAAGG
ATCGATCCGGGCTGGCGTAATAGCGAAGAGGCCCGCACCGATCGCCCTTCCCAACAGTTGCGCAGCCTGA
ATGGCGAATGG
[124 nt withheld, positions 4142-4265]
C
[91 nt withheld, positions 4267-4357]
A
[49 nt withheld, positions 4359-4407]
CCTTTGACGTTGGAGTCCACGTTCTTT
[37 nt withheld, positions 4435-4471]
ACCCTATCTCGGTCTATTCTTTTGATTTATAAGGGATTTTGCCGATTTCGGCCTATTGGTTAAAAAATGA
GCTGATTTAACAAAAATTTAACGCGAATTTTAACAAAATATTAACGCTTACAATTTCCTGATGCGGTATT
TTCTCCTTACGCATCTGTGCGGTATTTCACACCGCATACGCGGATCTGCGCAGCACCATGGCCTGAAATA
ACCTCTGAAAGAGGAACTTGGTTAGGTACCTTCTGAGGCGGAAAGAACCAGCTGTGGAATGTGTGTCAGT
TAGGGTGTGGAAAGTCCCCAGGCTCCCCAGCAGGCAGAAGTATGCAAAGCATGCATCTCAATTAGTCAGC
AACCAGGTGTGGAAAGTCCCCAGGCTCCCCAGCAGGCAGAAGTATGCAAAGCATGCATCTCAATTAGTCA
GCAACCATAGTCCCGCCCCTAACTCCGCCCATCCCGCCCCTAACTCCGCCCAGTTCCGCCCATTCTCCGC
CCCATGGCTGACTAATTTTTTTTATTTATGCAGAGGCCGAGGCCGCCTCGGCCTCTGAGCTATTCCAGAA
GTAGTGAGGAGGCTTTTTTGGAGGCCTAGGCTTTTGCAAAAAGCTTGATTCTTCTGACACAACAGTCTCG
AACTTAAGGCTAGAGCCACCATGATTGAACAAGATGGATTGCACGCAGGTTCTCCGGCCGCTTGGGTGGA
GAGGCTATTCGGCTATGACTGGGCACAACAGACAATCGGCTGCTCTGATGCCGCCGTGTTCCGGCTGTCA
GCGCAGGGGCGCCCGGTTCTTTTTGTCAAGACCGACCTGTCCGGTGCCCTGAATGAACTGCAGGACGAGG
CAGCGCGGCTATCGTGGCTGGCCACGACGGGCGTTCCTTGCGCAGCTGTGCTCGACGTTGTCACTGAAGC
GGGAAGGGACTGGCTGCTATTGGGCGAAGTGCCGGGGCAGGATCTCCTGTCATCTCACCTTGCTCCTGCC
GAGAAAGTATCCATCATGGCTGATGCAATGCGGCGGCTGCATACGCTTGATCCGGCTACCTGCCCATTCG
ACCACCAAGCGAAACATCGCATCGAGCGAGCACGTACTCGGATGGAAGCCGGTCTTGTCGATCAGGATGA
TCTGGACGAAGAGCATCAGGGGCTCGCGCCAGCCGAACTGTTCGCCAGGCTCAAGGCGCGCATGCCCGAC
GGCGAGGATCTCGTCGTGACCCATGGCGATGCCTGCTTGCCGAATATCATGGTGGAAAATGGCCGCTTTT
CTGGATTCATCGACTGTGGCCGGCTGGGTGTGGCGGACCGCTATCAGGACATAGCGTTGGCTACCCGTGA
TATTGCTGAAGAGCTTGGCGGCGAATGGGCTGACCGCTTCCTCGTGCTTTACGGTATCGCCGCTCCCGAT
TCGCAGCGCATCGCCTTCTATCGCCTTCTTGACGAGTTCTTCTGAGCGGGACTCTGGGGTTCGAAATGAC
CGACCAAGCGACGCCCAACCTGCCATCACGATGGCCGCAATAAAATATCTTTATTTTCATTACATCTGTG
TGTTGGTTTTTTGTGTGAATCGATAGCGATAAGGATACGCGTATGGTGCACTCTCAGTACAATCTGCTCT
GATGCCGCATAGTTAAGCCAGCCCCGACACCCGCCAACACCCGCTGACGCGCCCTGACGGGCTTGTCTGC
TCCCGGCATCCGCTTACAGACAAGCTGTGACCGTCTCCGGGAGCTGCATGTGTCAGAGGTTTTCACCGTC
ATCACCGAAACGCGCGAGACGAAAGGGCCTCGTGATACGCCTATTTTTATAGGTTAATGTCATGATAATA
ATGGTTTCTTAGACGTCAGGTGGCACTTTTCGGGGAAATGTGCGCGGAACCCCTATTTGTTTATTTTTCT
AAATACATTCAAATATGTATCCGCTCATGAGACAATAACCCTGATAAATGCTTCAATAATATTGAAAAAG
GAAGAGTATGAGTATTCAACATTTCCGTGTCGCCCTTATTCCCTTTTTTGCGGCATTTTGCCTTCCTGTT
TTTGCTCACCCAGAAACGCTGGTGAAAGTAAAAGATGCTGAAGATCAGTTGGGTGCACGAGTGGGTTACA
TCGAACTGGATCTCAACAGCGGTAAGATCCTTGAGAGTTTTCGCCCCGAAGAACGTTTTCCAATGATGAG
CACTTTTAAAGTTCTGCTATGTGGCGCGGTATTATCCCGTATTGACGCCGGGCAAGAGCAACTCGGTCGC
CGCATACACTATTCTCAGAATGACTTGGTTGAGTACTCACCAGTCACAGAAAAGCATCTTACGGATGGCA
TGACAGTAAGAGAATTATGCAGTGCTGCCATAACCATGAGTGATAACACTGCGGCCAACTTACTTCTGAC
AACGATCGGAGGACCGAAGGAGCTAACCGCTTTTTTGCACAACATGGGGGATCATGTAACTCGCCTTGAT
CGTTGGGAACCGGAGCTGAATGAAGCCATACCAAACGACGAGCGTGACACCACGATGCCTGTAGCAATGG
CAACAACGTTGCGCAAACTATTAACTGGCGAACTACTTACTCTAGCTTCCCGGCAACAATTAATAGACTG
GATGGAGGCGGATAAAGTTGCAGGACCACTTCTGCGCTCGGCCCTTCCGGCTGGCTGGTTTATTGCTGAT
AAATCTGGAGCCGGTGAGCGTGGGTCTCGCGGTATCATTGCAGCACTGGGGCCAGATGGTAAGCCCTCCC
GTATCGTAGTTATCTACACGACGGGGAGTCAGGCAACTATGGATGAACGAAATAGACAGATCGCTGAGAT
AGGTGCCTCACTGATTAAGCATTGGTAACTGTCAGACCAAGTTTACTCATATATACTTTAGATTGATTTA
AAACTTCATTTTTAATTTAAAAGGATCTAGGTGAAGATCCTTTTTGATAATCTCATGACCAAAATCCCTT
AACGTGAGTTTTCGTTCCACTGAGCGTCAGACCCCGTAGAAAAGATCAAAGGATCTTCTTGAGATCCTTT
TTTTCTGCGCGTAATCTGCTGCTTGCAAACAAAAAAACCACCGCTACCAGCGGTGGTTTGTTTGCCGGAT
CAAGAGCTACCAACTCTTTTTCCGAAGGTAACTGGCTTCAGCAGAGCGCAGATACCAAATACTGTTCTTC
TAGTGTAGCCGTAGTTAGGCCACCACTTCAAGAACTCTGTAGCACCGCCTACATACCTCGCTCTGCTAAT
CCTGTTACCAGTGGCTGCTGCCAGTGGCGATAAGTCGTGTCTTACCGGGTTGGACTCAAGACGATAGTTA
CCGGATAAGGCGCAGCGGTCGGGCTGAACGGGGGGTTCGTGCACACAGCCCAGCTTGGAGCGAACGACCT
ACACCGAACTGAGATACCTACAGCGTGAGCTATGAGAAAGCGCCACGCTTCCCGAAGGGAGAAAGGCGGA
CAGGTATCCGGTAAGCGGCAGGGTCGGAACAGGAGAGCGCACGAGGGAGCTTCCAGGGGGAAACGCCTGG
TATCTTTATAGTCCTGTCGGGTTTCGCCACCTCTGACTTGAGCGTCGATTTTTGTGATGCTCG
